>Addgene plasmid #222725 | pNP568 | addgene full sequence | sequence record 440100 | Addgene NGS Result
GTGACCAAACAGGAAAAAACCGCCCTTAACATGGCCCGCTTTATCAGAAGCCAGACATTAACGCTTCTGG
AGAAACTCAACGAGCTGGACGCGGATGAACAGGCAGACATCTGTGAATCGCTTCACGACCACGCTGATGA
GCTTTACCGCAGCTGCCTCGCGCGTTTCGGTGATGACGGTGAAAACCTCTGACACATGCAGCTCCCGGAG
ACGGTCACAGCTTGTCTGTAAGCGGATGCCGGGAGCAGACAAGCCCGTCAGGGCGCGTCAGCGGGTGTTG
GCGGGTGTCGGGGCGCAGCCATGACCCAGTCACGTAGCGATAGCGGAGTGTATACTGGCTTAACTATGCG
GCATCAGAGCAGATTGTACTGAGAGTGCACCATTGCGGTGTGAAATACCGCACAGATGCGTAAGGAGAAA
ATACCGCATCAGGCGCTCTTCCGCTTCCTCGCTCACTGACTCGCTGCGCTCGGTCGTTCGGCTGCGGCGA
GCGGTATCAGCTCACTCAAAGGCGGTAATACGGTTATCCACAGAATCAGGGGATAACGCAGGAAAGAACA
TGTGAGCAAAAGGCCAGCAAAAGGCCAGGAACCGTAAAAAGGCCGCGTTGCTGGCGTTTTTCCATAGGCT
CCGCCCCCCTGACGAGCATCACAAAAATCGACGCTCAAGTCAGAGGTGGCGAAACCCGACAGGACTATAA
AGATACCAGGCGTTTCCCCCTGGAAGCTCCCTCGTGCGCTCTCCTGTTCCGACCCTGCCGCTTACCGGAT
ACCTGTCCGCCTTTCTCCCTTCGGGAAGCGTGGCGCTTTCTCATAGCTCACGCTGTAGGTATCTCAGTTC
GGTGTAGGTCGTTCGCTCCAAGCTGGGCTGTGTGCACGAACCCCCCGTTCAGCCCGACCGCTGCGCCTTA
TCCGGTAACTATCGTCTTGAGTCCAACCCGGTAAGACACGACTTATCGCCACTGGCAGCAGCCACTGGTA
ACAGGATTAGCAGAGCGAGGTATGTAGGCGGTGCTACAGAGTTCTTGAAGTGGTGGCCTAACTACGGCTA
CACTAGAAGGACAGTATTTGGTATCTGCGCTCTGCTGAAGCCAGTTACCTTCGGAAAAAGAGTTGGTAGC
TCTTGATCCGGCAAACAAACCACCGCTGGTAGCGGTGGTTTTTTTGTTTGCAAGCAGCAGATTACGCGCA
GAAAAAAAGGATCTCAAGAAGATCCTTTGATCTTTTCTACGGGGTCTGACGCTCAGTGGAACGAAAACTC
ACGTTAAGGGATTTTGGTCATGAACAATAAAACTGTCTGCTTACATAAACAGTAATACAAGGGGTGTTAT
GAGCCATATTCAACGGGAAACGTCTTGCTCTAGGCCGCGATTAAATTCCAACATGGATGCTGATTTATAT
GGGTATAAATGGGCTCGCGATAATGTCGGGCAATCAGGTGCGACAATCTATCGATTGTATGGGAAGCCCG
ATGCGCCAGAGTTGTTTCTGAAACATGGCAAAGGTAGCGTTGCCAATGATGTTACAGATGAGATGGTCAG
ACTAAACTGGCTGACGGAATTTATGCCTCTTCCGACCATCAAGCATTTTATCCGTACTCCTGATGATGCA
TGGTTACTCACCACTGCGATCCCCGGGAAAACAGCATTCCAGGTATTAGAAGAATATCCTGATTCAGGTG
AAAATATTGTTGATGCGCTGGCAGTGTTCCTGCGCCGGTTGCATTCGATTCCTGTTTGTAATTGTCCTTT
TAACAGCGATCGCGTATTTCGTCTCGCTCAGGCGCAATCACGAATGAATAACGGTTTGGTTGATGCGAGT
GATTTTGATGACGAGCGTAATGGCTGGCCTGTTGAACAAGTCTGGAAAGAAATGCATAAACTTTTGCCAT
TCTCACCGGATTCAGTCGTCACTCATGGTGATTTCTCACTTGATAACCTTATTTTTGACGAGGGGAAATT
AATAGGTTGTATTGATGTTGGACGAGTCGGAATCGCAGACCGATACCAGGATCTTGCCATCCTATGGAAC
TGCCTCGGTGAGTTTTCTCCTTCATTACAGAAACGGCTTTTTCAAAAATATGGTATTGATAATCCTGATA
TGAATAAATTGCAGTTTCATTTGATGCTCGATGAGTTTTTCTAAGAATTAATTCATGAGCGGATACATAT
TTGAATGTATTTAGAAAAATAAACAAATAGGGGTTCCGCGCACATTTCCCCGAAAAGTGCCACCTAAATT
GTAAGCGTTAATATTTTGTTAAAATTCGCGTTAAATTTTTGTTAAATCAGCTCATTTTTTAACCAATAGG
CCGAAATCGGCAAAATCCCTTATAAATCAAAAGAATAGACCGAGATAGGGT
[37 nt withheld, positions 2362-2398]
AAAGAACGTGGACTCCAACGTCAAAGG
[49 nt withheld, positions 2426-2474]
T
[91 nt withheld, positions 2476-2566]
G
[124 nt withheld, positions 2568-2691]
CCCATTCGCCAATCCGGATATAGTTCCTCCTTTTGGTGGTGCTCGAGTCTATATAAACGCAGAAAGGCCC
ACCCGAAGGTGAGCCAGTGTGACTCTAGTAGAGAGCGTTCACCGACAAACAACAGATAAAACGAAAGGCC
CAGTCTTTCGACTGAGCCTTTCGTTTTATTTGATGCCTGGAGATCCTTATCATTTGTACAGTTCATCCAT
ACCATGCGTGATGCCCGCTGCGGTTACGAACTCCAGCAGAACCATATGATCGCGTTTCTCGTTCGGATCT
TTAGACAGAACGCTTTGCGTGCTCAGATAGTGATTGTCTGGCAGCAGAACAGGACCATCACCGATTGGAG
TGTTTTGCTGGTAGTGATCAGCCAGCTGCACGCTGCCATCCTCCACGTTGTGGCGAATTTTAAAATTCGC
TTTAATGCCATTTTTTTGTTTATCGGCGGTGATGTAAACATTGTGGCTGTTAAAATTGTATTCCAGCTTA
TGGCCCAGGATATTGCCGTCTTCTTTAAAGTCAATGCCTTTCAGCTCAATGCGGTTTACCAGGGTATCGC
CTTCAAATTTCACTTCCGCACGCGTTTTGTACGTGCCGTCATCCTTAAAGGAAATCGTGCGTTCCTGCAC
ATAGCCTTCCGGCATGGCGGACTTGAAGAAGTCATGCTGCTTCATATGGTCCGGATAACGAGCAAAGCAC
TGAACACCATAAGTCAGCGTCGTTACCAGAGTCGGCCAAGGAACCGGCAGTTTACCAGTAGTACAGATGA
ACTTCAGCGTCAGTTTACCATTAGTTGCGTCACCTTCACCCTCGCCACGCACGGAAAACTTATGACCGTT
GACATCACCATCCAGTTCCACCAGAATAGGGACGACACCAGTGAACAGCTCTTCGCCTTTACGCATAGAT
CATTTCTCCTCTTTCAGATCCGCACAAATCGCGGAAGGGATGAAAAAAACAGCGCCTGACGGCGCTGTGT
CTGGCATGCCTGCAATCCGGGAAACCGGACCAGGAAAAAACTTGCAGGCCATAACAGTATCTTGTATTAT
CCCTCCAGTGCAGAGAAAATCGGCCAGTTTTCTCTGCCTGCAGTCCGCATGCCGTATCGGGCCTTGGGTT
CTAACCTGTTGCGTAGATTTATGCAGCGGACTGCCTTTCTCCCAAAGTGATAAACCGGACAGTATCATGG
ACCGGTTTTCCCGGTAATCCGTATTTGCAAGGTTGGTTTCACTGGATGTGCCCATGGTATATCTCCTTCT
TATCTCGATCCTCTACGCCGGACGCATCGTGGCCGGCATCACCGGCGCCACAGGTGCGGTTGCTGGCGCC
TATATCGCCGACATCACCGATGGGGAAGATCGGGCTCGCCACTTCGGGCTCATGAGCGCTTGTTTCGGCG
TGGGTATGGTGGCAGGCCCCGTGGCCGGGGGACTGTTGGGCGCCATCTCCTTGCATGCACCATTCCTTGC
GGCGGCGGTGCTCAACGGCCTCAACCTACTACTGGGCTGCTTCCTAATGCAGGAGTCGCATAAGGGAGAG
CGTCGAGATCCCGGACACCATCGAATGGCGCAAAACCTTTCGCGGTATGGCATGATAGCGCCCGGAAGAG
AGTCAATTCAGGGTGGTGAATGTGAAACCAGTAACGTTATACGATGTCGCAGAGTATGCCGGTGTCTCTT
ATCAGACCGTTTCCCGCGTGGTGAACCAGGCCAGCCACGTTTCTGCGAAAACGCGGGAAAAAGTGGAAGC
GGCGATGGCGGAGCTGAATTACATTCCCAACCGCGTGGCACAACAACTGGCGGGCAAACAGTCGTTGCTG
ATTGGCGTTGCCACCTCCAGTCTGGCCCTGCACGCGCCGTCGCAAATTGTCGCGGCGATTAAATCTCGCG
CCGATCAACTGGGTGCCAGCGTGGTGGTGTCGATGGTAGAACGAAGCGGCGTCGAAGCCTGTAAAGCGGC
GGTGCACAATCTTCTCGCGCAACGCGTCAGTGGGCTGATCATTAACTATCCGCTGGATGACCAGGATGCC
ATTGCTGTGGAAGCTGCCTGCACTAATGTTCCGGCGTTATTTCTTGATGTCTCTGACCAGACACCCATCA
ACAGTATTATTTTCTCCCATGAAGACGGTACGCGACTGGGCGTGGAGCATCTGGTCGCATTGGGTCACCA
GCAAATCGCGCTGTTAGCGGGCCCATTAAGTTCTGTCTCGGCGCGTCTGCGTCTGGCTGGCTGGCATAAA
TATCTCACTCGCAATCAAATTCAGCCGATAGCGGAACGGGAAGGCGACTGGAGTGCCATGTCCGGTTTTC
AACAAACCATGCAAATGCTGAATGAGGGCATCGTTCCCACTGCGATGCTGGTTGCCAACGATCAGATGGC
GCTGGGCGCAATGCGCGCCATTACCGAGTCCGGGCTGCGCGTTGGTGCGGATATCTCGGTAGTGGGATAC
GACGATACCGAAGACAGCTCATGTTATATCCCGCCGTTAACCACCATCAAACAGGATTTTCGCCTGCTGG
GGCAAACCAGCGTGGACCGCTTGCTGCAACTCTCTCAGGGCCAGGCGGTGAAGGGCAATCAGCTGTTGCC
CGTCTCACTGGTGAAAAGAAAAACCACCCTGGCGCCCAATACGCAAACCGCCTCTCCCCGCGCGTTGGCC
GATTCATTAATGCAGCTGGCACGACAGGTTTCCCGACTGGAAAGCGGGCAGTGAGCGCAACGCAATTAAT
GTAAGTTAGCTCACTCATTAGGCACCGGGATCTCGACCGATGCCCTTGAGAGCCTTCAACCCAGTCAGCT
CCTTCCGGTGGGCGCGGGGCATGACTATCGTCGCCGCACTTATGACTGTCTTCTTTATCATGCAACTCGT
AGGACAGGTGCCGGCAGCGCTCTGGGTCATTTTCGGCGAGGACCGCTTTCGCTGGAGCGCGACGATGATC
GGCCTGTCGCTTGCGGTATTCGGAATCTTGCACGCCCTCGCTCAAGCCTTCGTCACTGGTCCCGCCACCA
AACGTTTCGGCGAGAAGCAGGCCATTATCGCCGGCATGGCGGCCCCACGGGTGCGCATGATCGTGCTCCT
GTCGTTGAGGACCCGGCTAGGCTGGCGGGGTTGCCTTACTGGTTAGCAGAATGAATCACCGATACGCGAG
CGAACGTGAAGCGACTGCTGCTGCAAAACGTCTGCGACCTGAGCAACAACATGAATGGTCTTCGGTTTCC
GTGTTTCGTAAAGTCTGGAAACGCGGAAGTCAGCGCCCTGCACCATTATGTTCCGGATCTGCATCGCAGG
ATGCTGCTGGCTACCCTGTGGAACACCTACATCTGTATTAACGAAGCGCTGGCATTGACCCTGAGTGATT
TTTCTCTGGTCCCGCCGCATCCATACCGCCAGTTGTTTACCCTCACAACGTTCCAGTAACCGGGCATGTT
CATCATCAGTAACCCGTATCGTGAGCATCCTCTCTCGTTTCATCGGTATCATTACCCCCATGAACAGAAA
TCCCCCTTACACGGAGGCATCA
Features (pLannotate 1.2.2; 15 found; start..end, strand, type, name):
      1..192     +  CDS            rop: Rop protein, which maintains plasmids at low copy number; rop
    294..433     +  misc_feature   bom: basis of mobility region from pBR322
    619..1207    -  rep_origin     ori: high-copy-number ColE1/pMB1/pBR322/pUC origin of replication
   1329..2144    +  CDS            KanR: aminoglycoside phosphotransferase; aph(3')-Ia; confers resistance to kanamycin in bacteria or G418 (Geneticin®) in eukaryotes
   2153..2210    -  promoter       AmpR promoter (fragment): bla
   2263..2691    -  rep_origin     f1 ori (sequence partly withheld): f1 bacteriophage origin of replication; arrow indicates direction of (+) strand synthesis
   2749..2776    -  terminator     T7Te terminator: phage T7 early transcription terminator
   2792..2863    -  terminator     rrnB T1 terminator: transcription terminator T1 from the E. coli rrnB gene
   2884..3597    -  CDS            superfolder GFP: GFP variant that folds robustly even when fused to poorly folded proteins (Pédelacq et al., 2006)
   3958..4237    +  CDS            TcR (fragment): tetracycline efflux protein; tet; confers resistance to tetracycline
   4245..4322    +  promoter       lacI promoter: lacI
   4323..5405    +  CDS            lacI: lac repressor; lacI; The lac repressor binds to the lac operator to inhibit transcription in E. coli. This inhibition can be relieved by adding lactose or isopropyl-β-D-thiogalactopyranoside (IPTG).
   5418..5439    +  protein_bind   CAP binding site: CAP binding activates transcription in the presence of cAMP. E. coli catabolite activator protein
   5454..5745    +  CDS            TcR (fragment): tetracycline efflux protein; tet; confers resistance to tetracycline
   5817..6197    -  CDS            YPB1_ECOLX: Protein predicted: Swiss-Prot protein existence level 4. From Escherichia coli.
