[The description below was written by a language model from this plasmid's Addgene catalogue record and pLannotate feature annotations shown in this document.]
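Description:
pNP568 is a 6.2 kb bacterial expression plasmid built by Golden Gate assembly on the pNP555 backbone. It carries the bridge RNA of the E. coli insertion sequence IS621. It replicates from a ColE1/pMB1-type origin accompanied by the rop gene and the pBR322 bom region. This is consistent with the catalogue's low-copy designation, since Rop dampens copy number. Selection is by kanamycin through an aph(3')-Ia cassette. The feature table also shows an f1 phage origin, a lacI gene with its own promoter and an adjacent CAP binding site, and several leftovers typical of pBR322-derived backbones (tetracycline-resistance gene fragments, an AmpR promoter fragment and a predicted E. coli open reading frame), which are probably not functional parts of the design.

According to the purpose field, the payload is the IS621 RE-LE junction (joined right and left element ends) encoding a bridge RNA with wild-type target-binding and donor-binding loops. The bridge RNA is supplied "in cis", that is, from the same plasmid as the element ends. The automated annotation did not recognise these IS621 sequences, so their position and the driving promoter are not stated. They presumably lie in the unannotated stretch upstream of the reporter. A superfolder GFP coding sequence, listed in the catalogue as a C-terminal tag on the insert, sits on the reverse strand and is followed by the rrnB T1 and T7Te terminators. No recombinase coding sequence is annotated.

In the bridge RNA system, a structured non-coding RNA uses its two loops to specify the target and donor DNA that the IS621 recombinase joins. The record does not spell out the assay, but the sfGFP arrangement suggests a fluorescence readout in E. coli for the wild-type loop configuration.
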