Addgene plasmid #222725: pNP568
Purpose: pNP555 - IS621 RE-LE TBL-WT, DBL-WT bRNA in cis
Depositing lab: Patrick Hsu. Depositing organization: Arc Institute. Publication: Bridge RNAs direct programmable recombination of target and donor DNA. Durrant MG, Perry NT, Pai JJ, Jangid AR, Athukoralage JS, Hiraizumi M, McSpedon JP, Pawluk A, Nishimasu H, Konermann S, Hsu PD. Nature. 2024 Jun;630(8018):984-993. doi: 10.1038/s41586-024-07552-4. Epub 2024 Jun 26. PubMed 38926615.
Backbone
  Vector backbone: pNP555 - ColE1 Ori
  Vector type: Bacterial Expression
Growth in bacteria
  Bacterial resistance: Kanamycin, 50 μg/mL
  Growth temperature: 37°C
  Growth strain: NEB Stable
  Copy number: Low Copy
Gene/Insert
  Gene/Insert name: IS621 bridge RNA
  Species: E. coli
  Tag / fusion protein: sfGFP (C terminal on insert)
  Cloning method: Golden Gate
Terms and licenses: Academic/Nonprofit Terms; Industry Terms: Not Available to Industry
Depositor comments: Please visit https://doi.org/10.1101/2024.01.24.577089 for bioRxiv preprint.
How to cite: pNP568 was a gift from Patrick Hsu (Addgene plasmid # 222725 ; http://n2t.net/addgene:222725 ; RRID:Addgene_222725)
